>Addgene plasmid #66229 | BDKBR1-Tango | depositor partial sequence | sequence record 113071 | empty Tango
GACGGATCGGGAGATCTCCCGATCCCCTATGGTGCACTCTCAGTACAATCTGCTCTGATGCCGCATAGTT
AAGCCAGTATCTGCTCCCTGCTTGTGTGTTGGAGGTCGCTGAGTAGTGCGCGAGCAAAATTTAAGCTACA
ACAAGGCAAGGCTTGACCGACAATTGCATGAAGAATCTGCTTAGGGTTAGGCGTTTTGCGCTGCTTCGCG
ATGTACGGGCCAGATATACGCGTTGACATTGATTATTGACTAGTTATTAATAGTAATCAATTACGGGGTC
ATTAGTTCATAGCCCATATATGGAGTTCCGCGTTACATAACTTACGGTAAATGGCCCGCCTGGCTGACCG
CCCAACGACCCCCGCCCATTGACGTCAATAATGACGTATGTTCCCATAGTAACGCCAATAGGGACTTTCC
ATTGACGTCAATGGGTGGAGTATTTACGGTAAACTGCCCACTTGGCAGTACATCAAGTGTATCATATGCC
AAGTACGCCCCCTATTGACGTCAATGACGGTAAATGGCCCGCCTGGCATTATGCCCAGTACATGACCTTA
TGGGACTTTCCTACTTGGCAGTACATCTACGTATTAGTCATCGCTATTACCATGGTGATGCGGTTTTGGC
AGTACATCAATGGGCGTGGATAGCGGTTTGACTCACGGGGATTTCCAAGTCTCCACCCCATTGACGTCAA
TGGGAGTTTGTTTTGGCACCAAAATCAACGGGACTTTCCAAAATGTCGTAACAACTCCGCCCCATTGACG
CAAATGGGCGGTAGGCGTGTACGGTGGGAGGTCTATATAAGCAGAGCTCTCTGGCTAACTAGAGAACCCA
CTGCTTACTGGCTTATCGAAATTAATACGACTCACTATAGGGAGACCCAAGCTGGCTAGCGTTTAAACTT
AAGCTTGGTACCGAGCTCGGATCCACTAGTCCAGTGTGGTGGAATTCTGCAGATATCCAGCACAGTGGCG
GCCGCGCCACCATGAAGACGATCATCGCCCTGAGCTACATCTTCTGCCTGGTATTCGCCGACTACAAGGA
CGATGATGACGCCAGCATCGATACCGGTGGACGCACCCCACCCAGCCTGGGTCCCCAAGATGAGTCCTGC
ACCACCGCCAGCTCCTCCCTGGCCAAGGACACTTCATCGACCGGTGAGAACCTGTACTTCCAGCTAAGAT
TAGATAAAAGTAAAGTGATTAACAGCGCATTAGAGCTGCTTAATGAGGTCGGAATCGAAGGTTTAACAAC
CCGTAAACTCGCCCAGAAGCTAGGTGTAGAGCAGCCTACATTGTATTGGCATGTAAAAAATAAGCGGGCT
TTGCTCGACGCCTTAGCCATTGAGATGTTAGATAGGCACCATACTCACTTTTGCCCTTTAGAAGGGGAAA
GCTGGCAAGATTTTTTACGTAATAACGCTAAAAGTTTTAGATGTGCTTTACTAAGTCATCGCGATGGAGC
AAAAGTACATTTAGGTACACGGCCTACAGAAAAACAGTATGAAACTCTCGAAAATCAATTAGCCTTTTTA
TGCCAACAAGGTTTTTCACTAGAGAATGCATTATATGCACTCAGCGCTGTGGGGCATTTTACTTTAGGTT
GCGTATTGGAAGATCAAGAGCATCAAGTCGCTAAAGAAGAAAGGGAAACACCTACTACTGATAGTATGCC
GCCATTATTACGACAAGCTATCGAATTATTTGATCACCAAGGTGCAGAGCCAGCCTTCTTATTCGGCCTT
GAATTGATCATATGCGGATTAGAAAAACAACTTAAATGTGAAAGTGGGTCCGCGTACAGCCGCGCGCGTA
CGAAAAACAATTACGGGTCTACCATCGAGGGCCTGCTCGATCTCCCGGACGACGACGCCCCCGAAGAGGC
GGGGCTGGCGGCTCCGCGCCTGTCCTTTCTCCCCGCGGGACACACGCGCAGACTGTCGACGGCCCCCCCG
ACCGATGTCAGCCTGGGGGACGAGCTCCACTTAGACGGCGAGGACGTGGCGATGGCGCATGCCGACGCGC
TAGACGATTTCGATCTGGACATGTTGGGGGACGGGGATTCCCCGGGTCCGGGATTTACCCCCCACGACTC
CGCCCCCTACGGCGCTCTGGATATGGCCGACTTCGAGTTTGAGCAGATGTTTACCGATGCCCTTGGAATT
GACGAGTACGGTGGGTAGCTCGAGTCTAGAGGGCCCGTTTAAACCCGCTGATCAGCCTCGACTGTGCCTT
CTAGTTGCCAGCCATCTGTTGTTTGCCCCTCCCCCGTGCCTTCCTTGACCCTGGAAGGTGCCACTCCCAC
TGTCCTTTCCTAATAAAATGAGGAAATTGCATCGCATTGTCTGAGTAGGTGTCATTCTATTCTGGGGGGT
GGGGTGGGGCAGGACAGCAAGGGGGAGGATTGGGAAGACAATAGCAGGCATGCTGGGGATGCGGTGGGCT
CTATGGCTTCTGAGGCGGAAAGAACCAGCTGGGGCTCTAGGGGGTATCCCC
[124 nt withheld, positions 2502-2625]
C
[91 nt withheld, positions 2627-2717]
A
[49 nt withheld, positions 2719-2767]
CCTTTGACGTTGGAGTCCACGTTCTTT
[37 nt withheld, positions 2795-2831]
ACCCTATCTCGGTCTATTCTTTTGATTTATAAGGGATTTTGCCGATTTCGGCCTATTGGTTAAAAAATGA
GCTGATTTAACAAAAATTTAACGCGAATTAATTCTGTGGAATGTGTGTCAGTTAGGGTGTGGAAAGTCCC
CAGGCTCCCCAGCAGGCAGAAGTATGCAAAGCATGCATCTCAATTAGTCAGCAACCAGGTGTGGAAAGTC
CCCAGGCTCCCCAGCAGGCAGAAGTATGCAAAGCATGCATCTCAATTAGTCAGCAACCATAGTCCCGCCC
CTAACTCCGCCCATCCCGCCCCTAACTCCGCCCAGTTCCGCCCATTCTCCGCCCCATGGCTGACTAATTT
TTTTTATTTATGCAGAGGCCGAGGCCGCCTCTGCCTCTGAGCTATTCCAGAAGTAGTGAGGAGGCTTTTT
TGGAGGCCTAGGCTTTTGCAAAAAGCTCCCGGGAGCTTGTATATCCATTTTCGGATCTGATCAAGAGACA
GGATGAGGATCGTTTCGCATGATTGAACAAGATGGATTGCACGCAGGTTCTCCGGCCGCTTGGGTGGAGA
GGCTATTCGGCTATGACTGGGCACAACAGACAATCGGCTGCTCTGATGCCGCCGTGTTCCGGCTGTCAGC
GCAGGGGCGCCCGGTTCTTTTTGTCAAGACCGACCTGTCCGGTGCCCTGAATGAACTGCAGGACGAGGCA
GCGCGGCTATCGTGGCTGGCCACGACGGGCGTTCCTTGCGCAGCTGTGCTCGACGTTGTCACTGAAGCGG
GAAGGGACTGGCTGCTATTGGGCGAAGTGCCGGGGCAGGATCTCCTGTCATCTCACCTTGCTCCTGCCGA
GAAAGTATCCATCATGGCTGATGCAATGCGGCGGCTGCATACGCTTGATCCGGCTACCTGCCCATTCGAC
CACCAAGCGAAACATCGCATCGAGCGAGCACGTACTCGGATGGAAGCCGGTCTTGTCGATCAGGATGATC
TGGACGAAGAGCATCAGGGGCTCGCGCCAGCCGAACTGTTCGCCAGGCTCAAGGCGCGCATGCCCGACGG
CGAGGATCTCGTCGTGACCCATGGCGATGCCTGCTTGCCGAATATCATGGTGGAAAATGGCCGCTTTTCT
GGATTCATCGACTGTGGCCGGCTGGGTGTGGCGGACCGCTATCAGGACATAGCGTTGGCTACCCGTGATA
TTGCTGAAGAGCTTGGCGGCGAATGGGCTGACCGCTTCCTCGTGCTTTACGGTATCGCCGCTCCCGATTC
GCAGCGCATCGCCTTCTATCGCCTTCTTGACGAGTTCTTCTGAGCGGGACTCTGGGGTTCGAAATGACCG
ACCAAGCGACGCCCAACCTGCCATCACGAGATTTCGATTCCACCGCCGCCTTCTATGAAAGGTTGGGCTT
CGGAATCGTTTTCCGGGACGCCGGCTGGATGATCCTCCAGCGCGGGGATCTCATGCTGGAGTTCTTCGCC
CACCCCAACTTGTTTATTGCAGCTTATAATGGTTACAAATAAAGCAATAGCATCACAAATTTCACAAATA
AAGCATTTTTTTCACTGCATTCTAGTTGTGGTTTGTCCAAACTCATCAATGTATCTTATCATGTCTGTAT
ACCGTCGACCTCTAGCTAGAGCTTGGCGTAATCATGGTCATAGCTGTTTCCTGTGTGAAATTGTTATCCG
CTCACAATTCCACACAACATACGAGCCGGAAGCATAAAGTGTAAAGCCTGGGGTGCCTAATGAGTGAGCT
AACTCACATTAATTGCGTTGCGCTCACTGCCCGCTTTCCAGTCGGGAAACCTGTCGTGCCAGCTGCATTA
ATGAATCGGCCAACGCGCGGGGAGAGGCGGTTTGCGTATTGGGCGCTCTTCCGCTTCCTCGCTCACTGAC
TCGCTGCGCTCGGTCGTTCGGCTGCGGCGAGCGGTATCAGCTCACTCAAAGGCGGTAATACGGTTATCCA
CAGAATCAGGGGATAACGCAGGAAAGAACATGTGAGCAAAAGGCCAGCAAAAGGCCAGGAACCGTAAAAA
GGCCGCGTTGCTGGCGTTTTTCCATAGGCTCCGCCCCCCTGACGAGCATCACAAAAATCGACGCTCAAGT
CAGAGGTGGCGAAACCCGACAGGACTATAAAGATACCAGGCGTTTCCCCCTGGAAGCTCCCTCGTGCGCT
CTCCTGTTCCGACCCTGCCGCTTACCGGATACCTGTCCGCCTTTCTCCCTTCGGGAAGCGTGGCGCTTTC
TCATAGCTCACGCTGTAGGTATCTCAGTTCGGTGTAGGTCGTTCGCTCCAAGCTGGGCTGTGTGCACGAA
CCCCCCGTTCAGCCCGACCGCTGCGCCTTATCCGGTAACTATCGTCTTGAGTCCAACCCGGTAAGACACG
ACTTATCGCCACTGGCAGCAGCCACTGGTAACAGGATTAGCAGAGCGAGGTATGTAGGCGGTGCTACAGA
GTTCTTGAAGTGGTGGCCTAACTACGGCTACACTAGAAGAACAGTATTTGGTATCTGCGCTCTGCTGAAG
CCAGTTACCTTCGGAAAAAGAGTTGGTAGCTCTTGATCCGGCAAACAAACCACCGCTGGTAGCGGTTTTT
TTGTTTGCAAGCAGCAGATTACGCGCAGAAAAAAAGGATCTCAAGAAGATCCTTTGATCTTTTCTACGGG
GTCTGACGCTCAGTGGAACGAAAACTCACGTTAAGGGATTTTGGTCATGAGATTATCAAAAAGGATCTTC
ACCTAGATCCTTTTAAATTAAAAATGAAGTTTTAAATCAATCTAAAGTATATATGAGTAAACTTGGTCTG
ACAGTTACCAATGCTTAATCAGTGAGGCACCTATCTCAGCGATCTGTCTATTTCGTTCATCCATAGTTGC
CTGACTCCCCGTCGTGTAGATAACTACGATACGGGAGGGCTTACCATCTGGCCCCAGTGCTGCAATGATA
CCGCGAGACCCACGCTCACCGGCTCCAGATTTATCAGCAATAAACCAGCCAGCCGGAAGGGCCGAGCGCA
GAAGTGGTCCTGCAACTTTATCCGCCTCCATCCAGTCTATTAATTGTTGCCGGGAAGCTAGAGTAAGTAG
TTCGCCAGTTAATAGTTTGCGCAACGTTGTTGCCATTGCTACAGGCATCGTGGTGTCACGCTCGTCGTTT
GGTATGGCTTCATTCAGCTCCGGTTCCCAACGATCAAGGCGAGTTACATGATCCCCCATGTTGTGCAAAA
AAGCGGTTAGCTCCTTCGGTCCTCCGATCGTTGTCAGAAGTAAGTTGGCCGCAGTGTTATCACTCATGGT
TATGGCAGCACTGCATAATTCTCTTACTGTCATGCCATCCGTAAGATGCTTTTCTGTGACTGGTGAGTAC
TCAACCAAGTCATTCTGAGAATAGTGTATGCGGCGACCGAGTTGCTCTTGCCCGGCGTCAATACGGGATA
ATACCGCGCCACATAGCAGAACTTTAAAAGTGCTCATCATTGGAAAACGTTCTTCGGGGCGAAAACTCTC
AAGGATCTTACCGCTGTTGAGATCCAGTTCGATGTAACCCACTCGTGCACCCAACTGATCTTCAGCATCT
TTTACTTTCACCAGCGTTTCTGGGTGAGCAAAAACAGGAAGGCAAAATGCCGCAAAAAAGGGAATAAGGG
CGACACGGAAATGTTGAATACTCATACTCTTCCTTTTTCAATATTATTGAAGCATTTATCAGGGTTATTG
TCTCATGAGCGGATACATATTTGAATGTATTTAGAAAAATAAACAAATAGGGGTTCCGCGCACATTTCCC
CGAAAAGTGCCACCTGACGTC
