>Addgene plasmid #66229 | BDKBR1-Tango | depositor partial sequence | sequence record 113072 | BDKBR1
ATGGCCAGCTCCTGGCCCCCTTTGGAGCTGCAGTCTTCCAACCAATCTCAGCTGTTCCCGCAAAACGCTA
CTGCCTGCGACAATGCCCCAGAGGCGTGGGATTTGCTGCATAGAGTTTTGCCGACATTTATCATCTCAAT
CTGCTTTTTTGGCCTGCTCGGAAACCTCTTCGTACTCCTCGTATTTTTGCTGCCCCGCCGACAGCTTAAC
GTCGCAGAAATTTACTTGGCCAACCTCGCTGCTTCTGACCTGGTCTTTGTGTTGGGCCTGCCATTCTGGG
CTGAAAACATATGGAACCAGTTTAATTGGCCGTTCGGAGCCCTCCTCTGCAGAGTGATCAACGGAGTCAT
CAAGGCGAATCTGTTCATTAGCATCTTTTTGGTAGTGGCTATCAGTCAAGACAGGTATAGAGTTCTGGTT
CACCCTATGGCCTCTCGGAGGCAGCAGAGGCGCCGGCAGGCACGGGTGACATGCGTTCTGATCTGGGTGG
TCGGGGGTTTGCTCAGCATTCCAACCTTTTTGCTTCGCTCAATTCAAGCCGTGCCCGACCTCAACATAAC
GGCCTGCATCCTGCTGTTGCCTCACGAGGCCTGGCATTTTGCAAGGATTGTGGAACTCAATATTCTGGGC
TTTCTCCTGCCCCTGGCGGCGATTGTATTCTTCAACTATCACATCCTTGCGTCACTGCGCACGAGGGAAG
AGGTGAGCCGCACACGCTGTGGCGGGAGAAAAGATAGCAAAACCACAGCTCTCATTCTGACCCTTGTGGT
GGCTTTCCTTGTATGTTGGGCTCCCTACCATTTCTTCGCCTTTCTGGAGTTCCTGTTTCAAGTGCAGGCC
GTGCGAGGGTGTTTCTGGGAAGACTTCATTGACCTGGGACTCCAGTTGGCTAATTTTTTCGCCTTCACTA
ACTCCTCACTGAATCCCGTTATTTATGTCTTTGTGGGGCGACTGTTTCGGACCAAGGTCTGGGAGCTGTA
CAAGCAATGCACACCGAAGAGCCTTGCCCCCATTTCCTCTAGTCATCGAAAGGAGATTTTTCAGTTGTTC
TGGAGGAAC
