>Addgene plasmid #66229 | BDKBR1-Tango | addgene partial sequence | sequence record 117352 | CMV-F 5'-CGCAAATGGGCGGTAGGCGTG-3'
TCTCTGGCTAACTAGAGAACCCACTGCTTACTGGCTTATCGAAATTAATACGACTCACTATAGGGAGACC
CAAGCTGGCTAGCGTTTAAACTTAAGCTTGGTACCGAGCTCGGATCCACTAGTCCAGTGTGGTGGAATTC
TGCAGATATCCAGCACAGTGGCGGCCGCGCCACCATGAAGACGATCATCGCCCTGAGCTACATCTTCTGC
CTGGTATTCGCCGACTACAAGGACGATGATGACGCCAGCATCGATATGGCCAGCTCCTGGCCCCCTTTGG
AGCTGCAGTCTTCCAACCAATCTCAGCTGTTCCCGCAAAACGCTACTGCCTGCGACAATGCCCCAGAGGC
GTGGGATTTGCTGCATAGAGTTTTGCCGACATTTATCATCTCAATCTGCTTTTTTGGCCTGCTCGGAAAC
CTCTTCGTACTCCTCGTATTTTTGCTGCCCCGCCGACAGCTTAACGTCGCAGAAATTTACTTGGCCAACC
TCGCTGCTTCTGACCTGGTCTTTGTGTTGGGCCTGCCATTCTGGGCTGAAAACATATGGAACCAGTTTAA
TTGGCCGTTCGGAGCCCTCCTCTGCAGAGTGATCAACGGAGTCATCAAGGCGAATCTGTTCATTAGCATC
TTTTTGGTAGTGGCTATCAGTCAAGACAGGTATAGAGTTCTGGTTCACCCTATGGCCTCTCGGAGGCAGC
AGAGGCGCCGGCAGGCACGGGTGACATGCGTTCTGATCTGGGTGGTCGGGGGTTTGCTCAGCATTCCAAC
CTTTTTGCTTCGCTCAATTCAAGCCGTGCCCGACCTCAACATAACGGCCTGCATCCTGCTGTTGCCTCAC
GAGGCCTGGCATTTTGCAAGGATTGTGGAACTCAATATTCTGGGCTTTCTCCTGCCCCTGGCGGCGATTG
TATTCTTCAACTATCACATCCTTGCGTCACTGCGCACGAGGGAAGAGGTGAGCCGCACACGCTGTGGCGG
GAGAAAAGATAGCAAAACCACAGCTCTCATTCTGACCCTTGTGGTGGCTTTCCTTGTATGTTGGGCTCCC
TACCATTTCT
