>Addgene plasmid #66229 | BDKBR1-Tango | addgene partial sequence | sequence record 118032 | Tet-R 5'-GGCGAGTTTACGGGTTGTTA-3'
CTCTAATGCGCTGTTAATCACTTTACTTTTATCTAATCTTAGCTGGAAGTACAGGTTCTCACCGGTCGAT
GAAGTGTCCTTGGCCAGGGAGGAGCTGGCGGTGGTGCAGGACTCATCTTGGGGACCCAGGCTGGGTGGGG
TGCGTCCACCGGTATCGATGTTCCTCCAGAACAACTGAAAAATCTCCTTTCGATGACTAGAGGAAATGGG
GGCAAGGCTCTTCGGTGTGCATTGCTTGTACAGCTCCCAGACCTTGGTCCGAAACAGTCGCCCCACAAAG
ACATAAATAACGGGATTCAGTGAGGAGTTAGTGAAGGCGAAAAAATTAGCCAACTGGAGTCCCAGGTCAA
TGAAGTCTTCCCAGAAACACCCTCGCACGGCCTGCACTTGAAACAGGAACTCCAGAAAGGCGAAGAAATG
GTAGGGAGCCCAACATACAAGGAAAGCCACCACAAGGGTCAGAATGAGAGCTGTGGTTTTGCTATCTTTT
CTCCCGCCACAGCGTGTGCGGCTCACCTCTTCCCTCGTGCGCAGTGACGCAAGGATGTGATAGTTGAAGA
ATACAATCGCCGCCAGGGGCAGGAGAAAGCCCAGAATATTGAGTTCCACAATCCTTGCAAAATGCCAGGC
CTCGTGAGGCAACAGCAGGATGCAGGCCGTTATGTTGAGGTCGGGCACGGCTTGAATTGAGCGAAGCAAA
AAGGTTGGAATGCTGAGCAAACCCCCGACCACCCAGATCAGAACGCATGTCACCCGTGCCTGCCGGCGCC
TCTGCTGCCTCCGAGAGGCCATAGGGTGAACCAGAACTCTATACCTGTCTTGACTGATAGCCACTACCAA
AAAGATGCTAATGAACAGATTCGCCTTGATGACTCCGTTGATCACTCTGCAGAGGAGGGCTCCGAACGGC
CAATTAAACTGGTTCCATATGTTTTCAGCCCAGAATGGCAGGCCCAACACAAAGACCAGGTCAGAA
