[The description below was written by a language model from this plasmid's Addgene catalogue record.]
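Description:
BDKBR1-Tango is a mammalian expression plasmid from the PRESTO-Tango collection, a resource of G protein-coupled receptor constructs built for parallel screening of the human GPCRome by transcriptional readout. It is based on an "empty Tango" backbone of about 6.6 kb that was derived from pcDNA3.1(+). The plasmid is maintained at high copy in E. coli under ampicillin selection. It also carries a neomycin resistance marker, so transfected mammalian cells can be selected with G418.

The insert is the human bradykinin receptor B1 coding sequence (gene symbol BDKRB1, spelled BDKBR1 in the construct name), about 1.06 kb, expressed from the CMV promoter. An N-terminal FLAG tag supplied by the backbone can be used to detect the receptor. The receptor was cloned by restriction digestion using a NotI site at the 5′ end, and the depositor comments indicate that a tTA sequence lies downstream of it. The 3′ site is nominally XhoI, but the depositor notes that most vectors in the series carry XbaI rather than XhoI after tTA, so the identity of this site is uncertain for any individual clone.

According to the stated purpose, transcriptional activation follows arrestin translocation, so ligand-induced arrestin recruitment to the receptor is converted into a tTA-driven transcriptional output. The record does not detail the other modules of the fusion or the reporter system, and no feature table is provided. The construct is intended for measuring agonist activity at this receptor independently of its G protein coupling, and it was generated within a programme developing tools for understudied druggable proteins.
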