Addgene plasmid #66229: BDKBR1-Tango
Purpose: Expression of G protein-coupled receptors for PRESTO-Tango: parallel receptorome expression and screening via transcriptional output, with transcriptional activation following arrestin translocation
Depositing lab: Bryan Roth. Depositing organization: University of North Carolina at Chapel Hill. Publication: PRESTO-Tango as an open-source resource for interrogation of the druggable human GPCRome. Kroeze WK, Sassano MF, Huang XP, Lansu K, McCorvy JD, Giguere PM, Sciaky N, Roth BL. Nat Struct Mol Biol. 2015 May;22(5):362-9. doi: 10.1038/nsmb.3014. Epub 2015 Apr 20. PubMed 25895059.
Backbone
  Vector backbone: empty Tango
  Backbone size w/o insert (bp): 6632
  Vector type: Mammalian Expression
  Selectable markers: Neomycin (select with G418)
Growth in bacteria
  Bacterial resistance: Ampicillin, 100 μg/mL
  Growth temperature: 37°C
  Growth strain: DH5alpha
  Copy number: High Copy
Gene/Insert
  Gene/Insert name: BDKBR1
  Species: H. sapiens (human)
  Insert size (bp): 1059
  Entrez Gene: BDKRB1 (a.k.a. B1BKR, B1R, BKB1R, BKR1, BRADYB1)
  Promoter: CMV
  Tag / fusion protein: FLAG (N terminal on backbone)
  Cloning method: Restriction Enzyme; 5′ cloning site NotI (not destroyed); 3′ cloning site XhoI (unknown if destroyed)
  Sequencing primers: 5′ CMV-F; 3′ Tet-R
Terms and licenses: Academic/Nonprofit Terms; Industry Terms: Not Available to Industry
Depositor comments: Please note: Most of the PRESTO-Tango vectors do not contain the XhoI cut site downstream of the tTA sequence and instead carry an XbaI site. If you need to perform an XhoI digest we recommend sequencing with a forward primer at the C-terminus of tTA to determine which of the two sites is present. Suggested primer: 5-gagctccacttagacggcgagg-3. Original backbone was pcDNA3.1(+). These plasmids were generated as part of the Illuminating the Druggable Genome (IDG) program sponsored by the NIH Common Fund. The goal of this program is to identify, gather, and distribute information and resources for proteins that currently are not well-studied yet belong to commonly drug-targeted protein families: protein kinases, non-olfactory G-protein coupled receptors (GPCRs), and ion channels. The IDG program is designed to develop fundamental research tools for understudied proteins, elucidate their function, and disseminate the IDG-related resources and data to the greater scientific community.
How to cite: BDKBR1-Tango was a gift from Bryan Roth (Addgene plasmid # 66229 ; http://n2t.net/addgene:66229 ; RRID:Addgene_66229)
